>Addgene plasmid #166400 | pBS L30 Flag-Apex2-Rab11A | addgene full sequence | sequence record 333287 | Addgene NGS Result
TCTCGCGCGTTTCGGTGATGACGGTGAAAACCTCTGACACATGCAGCTCCCGGAGACGGTCACAGCTTGT
CTGTAAGCGGATGCCGGGAGCAGACAAGCCCGTCAGGGCGCGTCAGCGGGTGTTGGCGGGTGTCGGGGCT
GGCTTAACTATGCGGCATCAGAGCAGATTGTACTGAGAGTGCACCATATGCGGTGTGAAATACCGCACAG
ATGCGTAAGGAGAAAATACCGCATCAGG
[124 nt withheld, positions 239-362]
C
[91 nt withheld, positions 364-454]
A
[49 nt withheld, positions 456-504]
CCTTTGACGTTGGAGTCCACGTTCTTT
[37 nt withheld, positions 532-568]
ACCCTATCTCGGTCTATTCTTTTGATTTATAAGGGATTTTGCCGATTTCGGCCTATTGGTTAAAAAATGA
GCTGATTTAACAAAAATTTAACGCGAATTTTAACAAAATATTAACGCTTACAATTTCCATTCGCCATTCA
GGCTGCGCAACTGTTGGGAAGGGCGATCGGTGCGGGCCTCTTCGCTATTACGCCAGCTGGCGAAAGGGGG
ATGTGCTGCAAGGCGATTAAGTTGGGTAACGCCAGGGTTTTCCCAGTCACGACGTTGTAAAACGACGGCC
AGTGAATTGTAATACGACTCACTATAGGGCGAATTCGAGCTCGGTACCCGGGGATCGCAGAACAAACGCC
CAGAACCGAAGGCCGGAGCCCAGACGCCGCAGCAGCCCAGCCTGCGTTGTAACCCGGTCCCCATAGCAAC
CAACTACCGCAGACTACTCTCGCAAGCGCTGTTCTGCTTGTGACCCGGACCGGCTTCTCTTCCGCTTCCG
GTCCCACAATCCTCTGTCGGCCTAGAAGAGCTTTGCATTGTGGGAGCTCCTTCCTTTCTCGCTCCCCGGC
CATCTTGGCGGCTGGTGTTGGTGAGTGAGCTCTGCGGGGTAAACGATTAGGCGGCTCGGGGAGCTCCGCT
AGCTGGTGTTTGACGCTCTGGATTATAATCCTCTCTTCTGTCCTCTGTGTATGCTAGGTTGGGGGTTGTC
CCGCACCTACTAGAGGATCCGCCACCATGGACTACAAGGATGACGACGATAAGGGAAAGTCTTACCCAAC
TGTGAGTGCTGATTACCAGGACGCCGTTGAGAAGGCGAAGAAGAAGCTCAGAGGCTTCATCGCTGAGAAG
AGATGCGCTCCTCTAATGCTCCGTTTGGCATTCCACTCTGCTGGAACCTTTGACAAGGGCACGAAGACCG
GTGGACCCTTCGGAACCATCAAGCACCCTGCCGAACTGGCTCACAGCGCTAACAACGGTCTTGACATCGC
TGTTAGGCTTTTGGAGCCACTCAAGGCGGAGTTCCCTATTTTGAGCTACGCCGATTTCTACCAGTTGGCT
GGCGTTGTTGCCGTTGAGGTCACGGGTGGACCTAAGGTTCCATTCCACCCTGGAAGAGAGGACAAGCCTG
AGCCACCACCAGAGGGTCGCTTGCCCGATCCCACTAAGGGTTCTGACCATTTGAGAGATGTGTTTGGCAA
AGCTATGGGGCTTACTGACCAAGATATCGTTGCTCTATCTGGGGGTCACACTATTGGAGCTGCACACAAG
GAGCGTTCTGGATTTGAGGGTCCCTGGACCTCTAATCCTCTTATTTTCGACAACTCATACTTCACGGAGT
TGTTGAGTGGTGAGAAGGAAGGTCTCCTTCAGCTACCTTCTGACAAGGCTCTTTTGTCTGACCCTGTATT
CCGCCCTCTCGTTGATAAATATGCAGCGGACGAAGATGCCTTCTTTGCTGATTACGCTGAGGCTCACCAA
AAGCTTTCCGAGCTTGGGTTTGCTGATGCCGGTGGTTCCGGTGGATCTGGAGGTTCTTACATCACAAGTT
TGTACAAAAAAGCAGGCACCATGGGCACCCGCGACGACGAGTACGACTACCTCTTTAAAGTTGTCCTTAT
TGGAGATTCTGGTGTTGGAAAGAGTAATCTCCTGTCTCGATTTACTCGAAATGAGTTTAATCTGGAAAGC
AAGAGCACCATTGGAGTAGAGTTTGCAACAAGAAGCATCCAGGTTGATGGAAAAACAATAAAGGCACAGA
TATGGGACACAGCAGGGCAAGAGCGATATCGAGCTATAACATCAGCATATTATCGTGGAGCTGTAGGTGC
CTTATTGGTTTATGACATTGCTAAACATCTCACATATGAAAATGTAGAGCGATGGCTGAAAGAACTGAGA
GATCATGCTGATAGTAACATTGTTATCATGCTTGTGGGCAATAAGAGTGATCTACGTCATCTCAGGGCAG
TTCCTACAGATGAAGCAAGAGCTTTTGCAGAAAAGAATGGTTTGTCATTCATTGAAACTTCGGCCCTAGA
CTCTACAAATGTAGAAGCTGCTTTTCAGACAATTTTAACAGAGATTTACCGCATTGTTTCTCAGAAGCAA
ATGTCAGACAGACGCGAAAATGACATGTCTCCAAGCAACAATGTGGTTCCTATTCATGTTCCACCAACCA
CTGAAAACAAGCCAAAGGTGCAGTGCTGTCAGAACATCTAGAACCCAGCTTTCTTGTACAAAGTGGTGAT
GTAGTAGGTCGACCTGCAGGGGGAGATGGGGGAGGCTAACTGAAACACGGAAGGAGACAATACCGGAAGG
AACCCGCGCTATGACGGCAATAAAAAGACAGAATAAAACGCACGGGTGTTGGGTCGTTTGTTCATAAACG
CGGGGTTCGGTCCCAGGGCTGGCACTCTGTCGATACCCCACCGAGACCCCATTGGGGCCAATACGCCCGC
GTTTCTTCCTTTTCCCCACCCCACCCCCCAAGTTCGGGTGAAGGCCCAGGGCTCGCAGCCAACGTCGGGG
CGGCAAGCCCTGCCATAGCCACGGGCCCCGTGGGTTAGGGACGGGGTCCCCCATGCAAGCTTTTGTTCCC
TTTAGTGAGGGTTAATTTCGAGCTTGGCGTAATCATGGTCATAGCTGTTTCCTGTGTGAAATTGTTATCC
GCTCACAATTCCACACAACATACGAGCCGGAAGCATAAAGTGTAAAGCCTGGGGTGCCTAATGAGTGAGC
TAACTCACATTAATTGCGTTGCGCTCACTGCCCGCTTTCCAGTCGGGAAACCTGTCGTGCCAGCTGCATT
AATGAATCGGCCAACGCGCGGGGAGAGGCGGTTTGCGTATTGGGCGCTCTTCCGCTTCCTCGCTCACTGA
CTCGCTGCGCTCGGTCGTTCGGCTGCGGCGAGCGGTATCAGCTCACTCAAAGGCGGTAATACGGTTATCC
ACAGAATCAGGGGATAACGCAGGAAAGAACATGTGAGCAAAAGGCCAGCAAAAGGCCAGGAACCGTAAAA
AGGCCGCGTTGCTGGCGTTTTTCCATAGGCTCCGCCCCCCTGACGAGCATCACAAAAATCGACGCTCAAG
TCAGAGGTGGCGAAACCCGACAGGACTATAAAGATACCAGGCGTTTCCCCCTGGAAGCTCCCTCGTGCGC
TCTCCTGTTCCGACCCTGCCGCTTACCGGATACCTGTCCGCCTTTCTCCCTTCGGGAAGCGTGGCGCTTT
CTCATAGCTCACGCTGTAGGTATCTCAGTTCGGTGTAGGTCGTTCGCTCCAAGCTGGGCTGTGTGCACGA
ACCCCCCGTTCAGCCCGACCGCTGCGCCTTATCCGGTAACTATCGTCTTGAGTCCAACCCGGTAAGACAC
GACTTATCGCCACTGGCAGCAGCCACTGGTAACAGGATTAGCAGAGCGAGGTATGTAGGCGGTGCTACAG
AGTTCTTGAAGTGGTGGCCTAACTACGGCTACACTAGAAGAACAGTATTTGGTATCTGCGCTCTGCTGAA
GCCAGTTACCTTCGGAAAAAGAGTTGGTAGCTCTTGATCCGGCAAACAAACCACCGCTGGTAGCGGTGGT
TTTTTTGTTTGCAAGCAGCAGATTACGCGCAGAAAAAAAGGATCTCAAGAAGATCCTTTGATCTTTTCTA
CGGGGTCTGACGCTCAGTGGAACGAAAACTCACGTTAAGGGATTTTGGTCATGAGATTATCAAAAAGGAT
CTTCACCTAGATCCTTTTAAATTAAAAATGAAGTTTTAAATCAATCTAAAGTATATATGAGTAAACTTGG
TCTGACAGTTACCAATGCTTAATCAGTGAGGCACCTATCTCAGCGATCTGTCTATTTCGTTCATCCATAG
TTGCCTGACTCCCCGTCGTGTAGATAACTACGATACGGGAGGGCTTACCATCTGGCCCCAGTGCTGCAAT
GATACCGCGAGACCCACGCTCACCGGCTCCAGATTTATCAGCAATAAACCAGCCAGCCGGAAGGGCCGAG
CGCAGAAGTGGTCCTGCAACTTTATCCGCCTCCATCCAGTCTATTAATTGTTGCCGGGAAGCTAGAGTAA
GTAGTTCGCCAGTTAATAGTTTGCGCAACGTTGTTGCCATTGCTACAGGCATCGTGGTGTCACGCTCGTC
GTTTGGTATGGCTTCATTCAGCTCCGGTTCCCAACGATCAAGGCGAGTTACATGATCCCCCATGTTGTGC
AAAAAAGCGGTTAGCTCCTTCGGTCCTCCGATCGTTGTCAGAAGTAAGTTGGCCGCAGTGTTATCACTCA
TGGTTATGGCAGCACTGCATAATTCTCTTACTGTCATGCCATCCGTAAGATGCTTTTCTGTGACTGGTGA
GTACTCAACCAAGTCATTCTGAGAATAGTGTATGCGGCGACCGAGTTGCTCTTGCCCGGCGTCAATACGG
GATAATACCGCGCCACATAGCAGAACTTTAAAAGTGCTCATCATTGGAAAACGTTCTTCGGGGCGAAAAC
TCTCAAGGATCTTACCGCTGTTGAGATCCAGTTCGATGTAACCCACTCGTGCACCCAACTGATCTTCAGC
ATCTTTTACTTTCACCAGCGTTTCTGGGTGAGCAAAAACAGGAAGGCAAAATGCCGCAAAAAAGGGAATA
AGGGCGACACGGAAATGTTGAATACTCATACTCTTCCTTTTTCAATATTATTGAAGCATTTATCAGGGTT
ATTGTCTCATGAGCGGATACATATTTGAATGTATTTAGAAAAATAAACAAATAGGGGTTCCGCGCACATT
TCCCCGAAAAGTGCCACCTGACGTCTAAGAAACCATTATTATCATGACATTAACCTATAAAAATAGGCGT
ATCACGAGGCCCTTTCG
Features (pLannotate 1.2.2; 21 found; start..end, strand, type, name):
      2..37      +  CDS            rop (fragment): Rop protein, which maintains plasmids at low copy number; rop
    139..238     +  misc_feature   bom (fragment): basis of mobility region from pBR322
    239..667     +  rep_origin     f1 ori (sequence partly withheld): f1 bacteriophage origin of replication; arrow indicates direction of (+) strand synthesis
    698..855     -  CDS            lacZα (fragment): LacZα fragment of β-galactosidase; lacZ fragment
    858..876     +  promoter       T7 promoter: promoter for bacteriophage T7 RNA polymerase
    879..904     +  misc_feature   MCS (fragment): pUC18/19 multiple cloning site
   1301..1324    +  CDS            3xFLAG (fragment): three tandem FLAG® epitope tags
   1321..2068    +  CDS            APEX2 (fragment): soybean ascorbate peroxidase, engineered to serve as a monomeric tag for electron microscopy and live-cell proteomics (Lam et al., 2015) more active than the original APEX due to the A134P mutation
   2103..2123    +  protein_bind   attB1: mutant version of attB; core recombination site for the Gateway® BP reaction BP Clonase™
   2129..2776    +  CDS            RAB11A: RB11A_HUMAN - Also known as RAB11. Experimental evidence at protein level: Swiss-Prot protein existence level 1. The small GTPases Rab are key regulators of intracellular membrane trafficking, from the formation of transport vesicles to their fusion with membranes. Rabs cycle between an inactive GDP-bound form and an active GTP-bound form that is able to recruit to membranes different set of downstream effectors directly responsible for vesicle formation, movement, tethering and fusion. The small Rab GTPase RAB11A regulates endocytic recycling. Acts as a major regulator of membrane delivery du
   2781..2805    -  protein_bind   attB2: mutant version of attB; recombination site for the Gateway® BP reaction BP Clonase™
   2893..2941    +  polyA_signal   HSV TK poly(A) signal: herpes simplex virus thymidine kinase polyadenylation signal (Cole and Stacy, 1985)
   3032..3048    -  polyA_signal   bGH poly(A) signal (fragment): bovine growth hormone polyadenylation signal
   3157..3175    -  promoter       T3 promoter: promoter for bacteriophage T3 RNA polymerase
   3220..3236    -  protein_bind   lac operator: The lac repressor binds to the lac operator to inhibit transcription in E. coli. This inhibition can be relieved by adding lactose or isopropyl-β-D-thiogalactopyranoside (IPTG). lac repressor encoded by lacI
   3244..3274    -  promoter       lac promoter: promoter for the E. coli lac operon
   3289..3310    -  protein_bind   CAP binding site: CAP binding activates transcription in the presence of cAMP. E. coli catabolite activator protein
   3323..3415    -  CDS            lacI (fragment): lac repressor; lacI; The lac repressor binds to the lac operator to inhibit transcription in E. coli. This inhibition can be relieved by adding lactose or isopropyl-β-D-thiogalactopyranoside (IPTG).
   3598..4186    -  rep_origin     ori: high-copy-number ColE1/pMB1/pBR322/pUC origin of replication
   4357..5217    -  CDS            AmpR: β-lactamase; bla; confers resistance to ampicillin, carbenicillin, and related antibiotics
   5218..5322    -  promoter       AmpR promoter: bla
