[The description below was written by a language model from this plasmid's Addgene catalogue record and pLannotate feature annotations shown in this document.]
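Description:
pBS L30 Flag-Apex2-Rab11A is a mammalian expression plasmid of about 5.4 kb built on a pBluescript-type (pBS) backbone. It is propagated in E. coli through a high-copy ColE1/pUC-family origin and selected with ampicillin via the β-lactamase gene and its own promoter. The backbone also keeps an f1 phage origin, flanking T7 and T3 promoters, and remnants of the lacZα/lac promoter region. These are leftovers of the cloning vector and are not part of the mammalian expression unit. No mammalian selection marker is recorded or annotated.

According to the catalogue entry, the backbone was adapted for mammalian cells by adding the promoter of the mouse ribosomal protein L30 gene, described as a weak promoter, and an HSV thymidine kinase polyadenylation signal. The L30 promoter is not called in the automated feature table, but there is an unannotated stretch upstream of the coding region where it presumably sits. The open reading frame begins with a Flag epitope (detected as a partial 3xFLAG match), followed by APEX2, the engineered soybean ascorbate peroxidase. Human RAB11A lies downstream, flanked by attB1 and attB2 sites that reflect its insertion by Gateway recombination. The HSV TK poly(A) signal follows the insert.

The product is Rab11A, a small GTPase that regulates endocytic recycling, carrying Flag and APEX2 at its N-terminus. APEX2 serves as a tag for electron microscopy contrast and for proximity labelling in live-cell proteomics. The weak promoter is presumably meant to keep expression low and limit overexpression artefacts, although the record does not state this. The associated publication concerns tracking exosome dynamics through Rab protein partners.
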