Addgene plasmid #166400: pBS L30 Flag-Apex2-Rab11A
Purpose: Rab11A fused to APEX2 and a Flag tag in N-ter under control of a weak L30 promoter.
Depositing lab: Raphael Gaudin. Depositing organization: CNRS, Delegation Occitanie Est. Publication: Monitoring the dynamics of exosomes through the tracking of Rab7 partners. Bare Y, Delalande F, Hirschler A, Cazevieille C, Lucansky V, Carapito C, Gaudin R, Deffieu MS. bioRxiv 2025.10.07.680694 10.1101/2025.10.07.680694.
Backbone
  Vector backbone: pBS
  Modifications to backbone: Modified for mammalian expression using the promoter of the mouse ribosomal protein L30 gene ("weak promoter") and a HSV TK polyA tail
  Vector type: Mammalian Expression
Growth in bacteria
  Bacterial resistance: Ampicillin, 100 μg/mL
  Growth temperature: 37°C
  Growth strain: DH5alpha
  Copy number: Unknown
Gene/Insert
  Gene/Insert name: Rab11A
  Species: H. sapiens (human)
  GenBank ID: 8766 NC_000015.10
  Promoter: L30 weak promoter
  Tag / fusion protein: Flag (N terminal on insert); APEX2 (N terminal on backbone)
  Cloning method: Gateway Cloning
  Sequencing primers: 5′ M13pUC-fwd; 3′ T3
Terms and licenses: Academic/Nonprofit Terms; Industry Terms: Not Available to Industry
Depositor comments: Please visit https://doi.org/10.1101/2025.10.07.680694 for bioRxiv preprint.
How to cite: pBS L30 Flag-Apex2-Rab11A was a gift from Raphael Gaudin (Addgene plasmid # 166400 ; http://n2t.net/addgene:166400 ; RRID:Addgene_166400)
